>Addgene plasmid #170616 | p663-UBC-miniTurbo-V5-TSSK1B_IDG-K | addgene full sequence | sequence record 335988 | Addgene NGS Result
TTATAAGGGATTTTGCCGATTTCGGCCTATTGGTTAAAAAATGAGCTGATTTAACAAAAATTTAACGCGA
ATTTTAACAAAATATTAACGCTTACAATTTAGGTGGCACTTTTCGGGGAAATGTGCGCGGAACCCCTATT
TGTTTATTTTTCTAAATACATTCAAATATGTATCCGCTCATGAGACAATAACCCTGATAAATGCTTCAAT
AATATTGAAAAAGGAAGAGTATGAGTATTCAACATTTCCGTGTCGCCCTTATTCCCTTTTTTGCGGCATT
TTGCCTTCCTGTTTTTGCTCACCCAGAAACGCTGGTGAAAGTAAAAGATGCTGAAGATCAGTTGGGTGCA
CGAGTGGGTTACATCGAACTGGATCTCAACAGCGGTAAGATCCTTGAGAGTTTTCGCCCCGAAGAACGTT
TTCCAATGATGAGCACTTTTAAAGTTCTGCTATGTGGCGCGGTATTATCCCGTATTGACGCCGGGCAAGA
GCAACTCGGTCGCCGCATACACTATTCTCAGAATGACTTGGTTGAGTACTCACCAGTCACAGAAAAGCAT
CTTACGGATGGCATGACAGTAAGAGAATTATGCAGTGCTGCCATAACCATGAGTGATAACACTGCGGCCA
ACTTACTTCTGACAACGATCGGAGGACCGAAGGAGCTAACCGCTTTTTTGCACAACATGGGGGATCATGT
AACTCGCCTTGATCGTTGGGAACCGGAGCTGAATGAAGCCATACCAAACGACGAGCGTGACACCACGATG
CCTGTAGCAATGGCAACAACGTTGCGCAAACTATTAACTGGCGAACTACTTACTCTAGCTTCCCGGCAAC
AATTAATAGACTGGATGGAGGCGGATAAAGTTGCAGGACCACTTCTGCGCTCGGCCCTTCCGGCTGGCTG
GTTTATTGCTGATAAATCTGGAGCCGGTGAGCGTGGGTCTCGCGGTATCATTGCAGCACTGGGGCCAGAT
GGTAAGCCCTCCCGTATCGTAGTTATCTACACGACGGGGAGTCAGGCAACTATGGATGAACGAAATAGAC
AGATCGCTGAGATAGGTGCCTCACTGATTAAGCATTGGTAACTGTCAGACCAAGTTTACTCATATATACT
TTAGATTGATTTAAAACTTCATTTTTAATTTAAAAGGATCTAGGTGAAGATCCTTTTTGATAATCTCATG
ACCAAAATCCCTTAACGTGAGTTTTCGTTCCACTGAGCGTCAGACCCCGTAGAAAAGATCAAAGGATCTT
CTTGAGATCCTTTTTTTCTGCGCGTAATCTGCTGCTTGCAAACAAAAAAACCACCGCTACCAGCGGTGGT
TTGTTTGCCGGATCAAGAGCTACCAACTCTTTTTCCGAAGGTAACTGGCTTCAGCAGAGCGCAGATACCA
AATACTGTTCTTCTAGTGTAGCCGTAGTTAGGCCACCACTTCAAGAACTCTGTAGCACCGCCTACATACC
TCGCTCTGCTAATCCTGTTACCAGTGGCTGCTGCCAGTGGCGATAAGTCGTGTCTTACCGGGTTGGACTC
AAGACGATAGTTACCGGATAAGGCGCAGCGGTCGGGCTGAACGGGGGGTTCGTGCACACAGCCCAGCTTG
GAGCGAACGACCTACACCGAACTGAGATACCTACAGCGTGAGCTATGAGAAAGCGCCACGCTTCCCGAAG
GGAGAAAGGCGGACAGGTATCCGGTAAGCGGCAGGGTCGGAACAGGAGAGCGCACGAGGGAGCTTCCAGG
GGGAAACGCCTGGTATCTTTATAGTCCTGTCGGGTTTCGCCACCTCTGACTTGAGCGTCGATTTTTGTGA
TGCTCGTCAGGGGGGCGGAGCCTATGGAAAAACGCCAGCAACGCGGCCTTTTTACGGTTCCTGGCCTTTT
GCTGGCCTTTTGCTCACATGTTCTTTCCTGCGTTATCCCCTGATTCTGTGGATAACCGTATTACCGCCTT
TGAGTGAGCTGATACCGCTCGCCGCAGCCGAACGACCGAGCGCAGCGAGTCAGTGAGCGAGGAAGCGGAA
GAGCGCCCAATACGCAAACCGCCTCTCCCCGCGCGTTGGCCGATTCATTAATGCAGCTGGCACGACAGGT
TTCCCGACTGGAAAGCGGGCAGTGAGCGCAACGCAATTAATGTGAGTTAGCTCACTCATTAGGCACCCCA
GGCTTTACACTTTATGCTTCCGGCTCGTATGTTGTGTGGAATTGTGAGCGGATAACAATTTCACACAGGA
AACAGCTATGACCATGATTACGCCAAGCGCGCAATTAACCCTCACTAAAGGGAACAAAAGCTGGAGCTGC
AAGCTTAATGTAGTCTTATGCAATACTCTTGTAGTCTTGCAACATGGTAACGATGAGTTAGCAACATGCC
TTACAAGGAGAGAAAAAGCACCGTGCATGCCGATTGGTGGAAGTAAGGTGGTACGATCGTGCCTTATTAG
GAAGGCAACAGACGGGTCTGACATGGATTGGACGAACCACTGAATTGCCGCATTGCAGAGATATTGTATT
TAAGTGCCTAGCTCGATACATAAACGGGTCTCTCTGGTTAGACCAGATCTGAGCCTGGGAGCTCTCTGGC
TAACTAGGGAACCCACTGCTTAAGCCTCAATAAAGCTTGCCTTGAGTGCTTCAAGTAGTGTGTGCCCGTC
TGTTGTGTGACTCTGGTAACTAGAGATCCCTCAGACCCTTTTAGTCAGTGTGGAAAATCTCTAGCAGTGG
CGCCCGAACAGGGACTTGAAAGCGAAAGGGAAACCAGAGGAGCTCTCTCGACGCAGGACTCGGCTTGCTG
AAGCGCGCACGGCAAGAGGCGAGGGGCGGCGACTGGTGAGTACGCCAAAAATTTTGACTAGCGGAGGCTA
GAAGGAGAGAGATGGGTGCGAGAGCGTCAGTATTAAGCGGGGGAGAATTAGATCGCGATGGGAAAAAATT
CGGTTAAGGCCAGGGGGAAAGAAAAAATATAAATTAAAACATATAGTATGGGCAAGCAGGGAGCTAGAAC
GATTCGCAGTTAATCCTGGCCTGTTAGAAACATCAGAAGGCTGTAGACAAATACTGGGACAGCTACAACC
ATCCCTTCAGACAGGATCAGAAGAACTTAGATCATTATATAATACAGTAGCAACCCTCTATTGTGTGCAT
CAAAGGATAGAGATAAAAGACACCAAGGAAGCTTTAGACAAGATAGAGGAAGAGCAAAACAAAAGTAAGA
CCACCGCACAGCAAGCGGCCGCTGATCTTCAGACCTGGAGGAGGAGATATGAGGGACAATTGGAGAAGTG
AATTATATAAATATAAAGTAGTAAAAATTGAACCATTAGGAGTAGCACCCACCAAGGCAAAGAGAAGAGT
GGTGCAGAGAGAAAAAAGAGCAGTGGGAATAGGAGCTTTGTTCCTTGGGTTCTTGGGAGCAGCAGGAAGC
ACTATGGGCGCAGCGTCAATGACGCTGACGGTACAGGCCAGACAATTATTGTCTGGTATAGTGCAGCAGC
AGAACAATTTGCTGAGGGCTATTGAGGCGCAACAGCATCTGTTGCAACTCACAGTCTGGGGCATCAAGCA
GCTCCAGGCAAGAATCCTGGCTGTGGAAAGATACCTAAAGGATCAACAGCTCCTGGGGATTTGGGGTTGC
TCTGGAAAACTCATTTGCACCACTGCTGTGCCTTGGAATGCTAGTTGGAGTAATAAATCTCTGGAACAGA
TTTGGAATCACACGACCTGGATGGAGTGGGACAGAGAAATTAACAATTACACAAGCTTAATACACTCCTT
AATTGAAGAATCGCAAAACCAGCAAGAAAAGAATGAACAAGAATTATTGGAATTAGATAAATGGGCAAGT
TTGTGGAATTGGTTTAACATAACAAATTGGCTGTGGTATATAAAATTATTCATAATGATAGTAGGAGGCT
TGGTAGGTTTAAGAATAGTTTTTGCTGTACTTTCTATAGTGAATAGAGTTAGGCAGGGATATTCACCATT
ATCGTTTCAGACCCACCTCCCAACCCCGAGGGGACCCGACAGGCCCGAAGGAATAGAAGAAGAAGGTGGA
GAGAGAGACAGAGACAGATCCATTCGATTAGTGAACGGATCTCGACGGTATCGGTTAACTTTTAAAAGAA
AAGGGGGGATTGGGGGGTACAGTGCAGGGGAAAGAATAGTAGACATAATAGCAACAGACATACAAACTAA
AGAATTACAAAAACAAATTACAAAATTCAAAATTTTATCGTCCAGTGTGGTGGAATTCTGCAGATATCAC
AACTTTGTATAGAAAAGTTGGCCTCCGCGCCGGGTTTTGGCGCCTCCCGCGGGCGCCCCCCTCCTCACGG
CGAGCGCTGCCACGTCAGACGAAGGGCGCAGCGAGCGTCCTGATCCTTCCGCCCGGACGCTCAGGACAGC
GGCCCGCTGCTCATAAGACTCGGCCTTAGAACCCCAGTATCAGCAGAAGGACATTTTAGGACGGGACTTG
GGTGACTCTAGGGCACTGGTTTTCTTTCCAGAGAGCGGAACAGGCGAGGAAAAGTAGTCCCTTCTCGGCG
ATTCTGCGGAGGGATCTCCGTGGGGCGGTGAACGCCGATGATTATATAAGGACGCGCCGGGTGTGGCACA
GCTAGTTCCGTCGCAGCCGGGATTTGGGTCGCGGTTCTTGTTTGTGGATCGCTGTGATCGTCACTTGGTG
AGTAGCGGGCTGCTGGGCTGGCCGGGGCTTTCGTGGCCGCCGGGCCGCTCGGTGGGACGGAAGCGTGTGG
AGAGACCGCCAAGGGCTGTAGTCTGGGTCCGCGAGCAAGGTTGCCCTGAACTGGGGGTTGGGGGGAGCGC
AGCAAAATGGCGGCTGTTCCCGAGTCTTGAATGGAAGACGCTTGTGAGGCGGGCTGTGAGGTCGTTGAAA
CAAGGTGGGGGGCATGGTGGGCGGCAAGAACCCAAGGTCTTGAGGCCTTCGCTAATGCGGGAAAGCTCTT
ATTCGGGTGAGATGGGCTGGGGCACCATCTGGGGACCCTGACGTGAAGTTTGTCACTGACTGGAGAACTC
GGTTTGTCGTCTGTTGCGGGGGCGGCAGTTATGGCGGTGCCGTTGGGCAGTGCACCCGTACCTTTGGGAG
CGCGCGCCCTCGTCGTGTCGTGACGTCACCCGTTCTGTTGGCTTATAATGCAGGGTGGGGCCACCTGCCG
GTAGGTGTGCGGTAGGCTTTTCTCCGTCGCAGGACGCAGGGTTCGGGCCTAGGGTAGGCTCTCCTGAATC
GACAGGCGCCGGACCTCTGGTGAGGGGAGGGATAAGTGAGGCGTCAGTTTCTTTGGTCGGTTTTATGTAC
CTATCTTCTTAAGTAGCTGAAGCTCCGGTTTTGAACTATGCGCTCGGGGTTGGCGAGTGTGTTTTGTGAA
GTTTTTTAGGCACCTTTTGAAATGTAATCATTTGGGTCAATATGTAATTTTCAGTGTTAGACTAGTAAAT
TGTCCGCTAAATTCTGGCCGTTTTTGGCTTTTTTGTTAGACGGCCAACTTTTGTATACAAAGTGGGCCAC
CATGGGAATCCCGCTGCTGAACGCTAAACAGATTCTGGGACAGCTGGACGGCGGGAGCGTGGCAGTCCTG
CCTGTGGTCGACTCCACCAATCAGTACCTGCTGGATCGAATCGGCGAGCTGAAGAGTGGGGATGCTTGCA
TTGCAGAATATCAGCAGGCAGGGAGAGGAAGCAGAGGGAGGAAATGGTTCTCTCCTTTTGGAGCTAACCT
GTACCTGAGTATGTTTTGGCGCCTGAAGCGGGGACCAGCAGCAATCGGCCTGGGCCCGGTCATCGGAATT
GTCATGGCAGAAGCGCTGCGAAAGCTGGGAGCAGACAAGGTGCGAGTCAAATGGCCCAATGACCTGTATC
TGCAGGATAGAAAGCTGGCAGGCATCCTGGTGGAGCTGGCCGGAATAACAGGCGATGCTGCACAGATCGT
CATTGGCGCCGGGATTAACGTGGCTATGAGGCGCGTGGAGGAAAGCGTGGTCAATCAGGGCTGGATCACA
CTGCAGGAAGCAGGGATTAACCTGGACAGGAATACTCTGGCCGCTATGCTGATCCGAGAGCTGCGGGCAG
CCCTGGAACTGTTCGAGCAGGAAGGCCTGGCTCCATATCTGTCACGGTGGGAGAAGCTGGATAACTTCAT
CAATAGACCCGTGAAGCTGATCATTGGGGACAAAGAGATTTTCGGGATTAGCCGGGGGATTGATAAACAG
GGAGCCCTGCTGCTGGAACAGGACGGAGTTATCAAACCCTGGATGGGCGGAGAAATCAGTCTGCGGTCTG
CCGAAAAGGCTAGCGGCAAGCCCATCCCCAACCCCCTGCTGGGCCTGGACAGCACCACAAGTTTGTACAA
AAAAGCAGGCTCCACCATGGATGACGCTGCTGTCCTCAAGCGACGAGGCTACCTCCTGGGGATAAATTTA
GGAGAGGGCTCCTATGCAAAAGTAAAATCTGCTTACTCTGAGCGCCTGAAGTTCAATGTGGCGATCAAGA
TCATCGACCGCAAGAAGGCCCCCGCAGACTTCTTGGAGAAATTCCTTCCCCGGGAAATTGAGATTCTGGC
CATGTTAAACCACTGCTCCATCATTAAGACCTACGAGATCTTTGAGACATCACATGGCAAGGTCTACATC
GTCATGGAGCTCGCGGTCCAGGGCGACCTCCTCGAGTTAATCAAAACCCGGGGAGCCCTGCATGAGGACG
AAGCTCGCAAGAAGTTCCACCAGCTTTCCTTGGCCATCAAGTACTGCCACGACCTGGACGTCGTCCACCG
GGACCTCAAGTGTGACAACCTTCTCCTTGACAAGGACTTCAACATCAAGCTGTCCGACTTCAGCTTCTCC
AAGCGCTGCCTGCGGGATGACAGTGGTCGAATGGCATTAAGCAAGACCTTCTGTGGGTCACCAGCGTATG
CGGCCCCAGAGGTGCTGCAGGGCATTCCCTACCAGCCCAAGGTGTACGACATCTGGAGCCTAGGCGTGAT
CCTCTACATCATGGTCTGCGGCTCCATGCCCTACGACGACTCCAACATCAAGAAGATGCTGCGTATCCAG
AAGGAGCACCGCGTCAACTTCCCACGCTCCAAGCACCTGACAGGCGAGTGCAAGGACCTCATCTACCACA
TGCTGCAGCCCGACGTCAACCGGCGGCTCCACATCGACGAGATCCTCAGCCACTGCTGGATGCAGCCCAA
GGCACGGGGATCTCCCTCTGTGGCCATCAACAAGGAGGGGGAGAGTTCCCGGGGAACTGAACCCTTGTGG
ACCCCCGAACCTGGCTCTGACAAGAAGTCTGCCACCAAGCTGGAGCCTGAGGGAGAGGCACAGCCCCAGG
CACAGCCTGAGACAAAACCCGAGGGGACAGCAATGCAAATGTCCAGGCAGTCGGAGATCCTGGGTTTCCC
CAGCAAGCCGTCGACTATGGAGACAGAGGAAGGGCCCCCCCAACAGCCTCCAGAGACGCGGGCACAGTAG
GACCCAGCTTTCTTGTACAAAGTGGTGATATCCAGCACAGTGGCGGCCGCTCGACAATCAACCTCTGGAT
TACAAAATTTGTGAAAGATTGACTGGTATTCTTAACTATGTTGCTCCTTTTACGCTATGTGGATACGCTG
CTTTAATGCCTTTGTATCATGCTATTGCTTCCCGTATGGCTTTCATTTTCTCCTCCTTGTATAAATCCTG
GTTGCTGTCTCTTTATGAGGAGTTGTGGCCCGTTGTCAGGCAACGTGGCGTGGTGTGCACTGTGTTTGCT
GACGCAACCCCCACTGGTTGGGGCATTGCCACCACCTGTCAGCTCCTTTCCGGGACTTTCGCTTTCCCCC
TCCCTATTGCCACGGCGGAACTCATCGCCGCCTGCCTTGCCCGCTGCTGGACAGGGGCTCGGCTGTTGGG
CACTGACAATTCCGTGGTGTTGTCGGGGAAGCTGACGTCCTTTCCATGGCTGCTCGCCTGTGTTGCCACC
TGGATTCTGCGCGGGACGTCCTTCTGCTACGTCCCTTCGGCCCTCAATCCAGCGGACCTTCCTTCCCGCG
GCCTGCTGCCGGCTCTGCGGCCTCTTCCGCGTCTTCGCCTTCGCCCTCAGACGAGTCGGATCTCCCTTTG
GGCCGCCTCCCCGCCTGGAATTCTACCGGGTAGGGGAGGCGCTTTTCCCAAGGCAGTCTGGAGCATGCGC
TTTAGCAGCCCCGCTGGGCACTTGGCGCTACACAAGTGGCCTCTGGCCTCGCACACATTCCACATCCACC
GGTAGGCGCCAACCGGCTCCGTTCTTTGGTGGCCCCTTCGCGCCACCTTCTACTCCTCCCCTAGTCAGGA
AGTTCCCCCCCGCCCCGCAGCTCGCGTCGTGCAGGACGTGACAAATGGAAGTAGCACGTCTCACTAGTCT
CGTGCAGATGGACAGCACCGCTGAGCAATGGAAGCGGGTAGGCCTTTGGGGCAGCGGCCAATAGCAGCTT
TGCTCCTTCGCTTTCTGGGCTCAGAGGCTGGGAAGGGGTGGGTCCGGGGGCGGGCTCAGGGGCGGGCTCA
GGGGCGGGGCGGGCGCCCGAAGGTCCTCCGGAGGCCCGGCATTCTGCACGCTTCAAAAGCGCACGTCTGC
CGCGCTGTTCTCCTCTTCCTCATCTCCGGGCCTTTCGACCTGCAGCCCAAGCTTACCATGACCGAGTACA
AGCCCACGGTGCGCCTCGCCACCCGCGACGACGTCCCCAGGGCCGTACGCACCCTCGCCGCCGCGTTCGC
CGACTACCCCGCCACGCGCCACACCGTCGATCCGGACCGCCACATCGAGCGGGTCACCGAGCTGCAAGAA
CTCTTCCTCACGCGCGTCGGGCTCGACATCGGCAAGGTGTGGGTCGCGGACGACGGCGCCGCGGTGGCGG
TCTGGACCACGCCGGAGAGCGTCGAAGCGGGGGCGGTGTTCGCCGAGATCGGCCCGCGCATGGCCGAGTT
GAGCGGTTCCCGGCTGGCCGCGCAGCAACAGATGGAAGGCCTCCTGGCGCCGCACCGGCCCAAGGAGCCC
GCGTGGTTCCTGGCCACCGTCGGCGTCTCGCCCGACCACCAGGGCAAGGGTCTGGGCAGCGCCGTCGTGC
TCCCCGGAGTGGAGGCGGCCGAGCGCGCCGGGGTGCCCGCCTTCCTGGAGACCTCCGCGCCCCGCAACCT
CCCCTTCTACGAGCGGCTCGGCTTCACCGTCACCGCCGACGTCGAGGTGCCCGAAGGACCGCGCACCTGG
TGCATGACCCGCAAGCCCGGTGCCTGACGCCCGCCCCACGACCCGCAGCGCCCGACCGAAAGGAGCGCAC
GACCCCATGCATCTCGAGGGCCCGGTACCTTTAAGACCAATGACTTACAAGGCAGCTGTAGATCTTAGCC
ACTTTTTAAAAGAAAAGGGGGGACTGGAAGGGCTAGCTCACTCCCAACGAAGACAAGATCTGCTTTTTGC
TTGTACTGGGTCTCTCTGGTTAGACCAGATCTGAGCCTGGGAGCTCTCTGGCTAACTAGGGAACCCACTG
CTTAAGCCTCAATAAAGCTTGCCTTGAGTGCTTCAAGTAGTGTGTGCCCGTCTGTTGTGTGACTCTGGTA
ACTAGAGATCCCTCAGACCCTTTTAGTCAGTGTGGAAAATCTCTAGCAGTAGTAGTTCATGTCATCTTAT
TATTCAGTATTTATAACTTGCAAAGAAATGAATATCAGAGAGTGAGAGGAACTTGTTTATTGCAGCTTAT
AATGGTTACAAATAAAGCAATAGCATCACAAATTTCACAAATAAAGCATTTTTTTCACTGCATTCTAGTT
GTGGTTTGTCCAAACTCATCAATGTATCTTATCATGTCTGGCTCTAGCTATCCCGCCCCTAACTCCGCCC
ATCCCGCCCCTAACTCCGCCCAGTTCCGCCCATTCTCCGCCCCATGGCTGACTAATTTTTTTTATTTATG
CAGAGGCCGAGGCCGCCTCGGCCTCTGAGCTATTCCAGAAGTAGTGAGGAGGCTTTTTTGGAGGCCTAGG
GACGTACCCAATTCGCCCTATAGTGAGTCGTATTACGCGCGCTCACTGGCCGTCGTTTTACAACGTCGTG
ACTGGGAAAACCCTGGCGTTACCCAACTTAATCGCCTTGCAGCACATCCCCCTTTCGCCAGCTGGCGTAA
TAGCGAAGAGGCCCGCACCGATCGCCCTTCCCAACAGTTGCGCAGCCTGAATGGCGAATGGG
[124 nt withheld, positions 10213-10336]
C
[91 nt withheld, positions 10338-10428]
A
[49 nt withheld, positions 10430-10478]
CCTTTGACGTTGGAGTCCACGTTCTTT
[37 nt withheld, positions 10506-10542]
ACCCTATCTCGGTCTATTCTTTTGAT
Features (pLannotate 1.2.2; 32 found; start..end, strand, type, name):
    126..230     +  promoter       AmpR promoter: bla
    231..1091    +  CDS            AmpR: β-lactamase; bla; confers resistance to ampicillin, carbenicillin, and related antibiotics
   1262..1850    +  rep_origin     ori: high-copy-number ColE1/pMB1/pBR322/pUC origin of replication
   2033..2125    +  CDS            lacI (fragment): lac repressor; lacI; The lac repressor binds to the lac operator to inhibit transcription in E. coli. This inhibition can be relieved by adding lactose or isopropyl-β-D-thiogalactopyranoside (IPTG).
   2138..2159    +  protein_bind   CAP binding site: CAP binding activates transcription in the presence of cAMP. E. coli catabolite activator protein
   2174..2204    +  promoter       lac promoter: promoter for the E. coli lac operon
   2212..2228    +  protein_bind   lac operator: The lac repressor binds to the lac operator to inhibit transcription in E. coli. This inhibition can be relieved by adding lactose or isopropyl-β-D-thiogalactopyranoside (IPTG). lac repressor encoded by lacI
   2273..2291    +  promoter       T3 promoter: promoter for bacteriophage T3 RNA polymerase
   2319..2545    +  promoter       RSV promoter: Rous sarcoma virus enhancer/promoter
   2546..2726    +  LTR            5' LTR (truncated): truncated 5' long terminal repeat (LTR) from HIV-1
   2773..2898    +  misc_feature   HIV-1 Ψ: packaging signal of human immunodeficiency virus type 1
   2882..3245    +  CDS            HIV-1 gag (fragment): gag protein from human immunodeficiency virus 1; gag
   3391..3624    +  misc_feature   RRE: The Rev response element (RRE) of HIV-1 allows for Rev-dependent mRNA export from the nucleus to the cytoplasm.
   4001..4101    +  CDS            Rev (fragment): human immunodeficiency virus 1 (HIV-1) Rev protein; rev; enhances nuclear export of unspliced and incompletely spliced viral mRNAs
   4120..4236    +  misc_feature   cPPT/CTS: central polypurine tract and central termination sequence of HIV-1
   4270..4290    +  protein_bind   attB4: mutant version of attB; core recombination site for the Gateway® BP reaction BP Clonase™
   4290..5501    +  promoter       UbC promoter: human ubiquitin C promoter
   5505..5523    -  protein_bind   attB5 (fragment): mutant version of attB; core recombination site for the Gateway® BP reaction BP Clonase™
   5538..6308    +  CDS            miniTurbo: N-terminally truncated mutant of the E. coli biotin ligase BioID engineered for improved catalytic efficiency (Branon et al., 2018)
   6357..6381    +  protein_bind   attB1: mutant version of attB; recombination site for the Gateway® BP reaction BP Clonase™
   6387..7487    +  CDS            TSSK1B: TSSK1_HUMAN - Also known as SPOGA1, SPOGA4, STK22A, STK22D, TSSK1. Experimental evidence at protein level: Swiss-Prot protein existence level 1. Testis-specific serine/threonine-protein kinase required during spermatid development. Phosphorylates 'Ser-288' of TSKS. Involved in the late stages of spermatogenesis, during the reconstruction of the cytoplasm. During spermatogenesis, required for the transformation of a ring-shaped structure around the base of the flagellum originating from the chromatoid body. From Homo sapiens (Human).
   7492..7516    -  protein_bind   attB2: mutant version of attB; recombination site for the Gateway® BP reaction BP Clonase™
   7546..8134    +  misc_feature   WPRE: woodchuck hepatitis virus posttranscriptional regulatory element
   8148..8647    +  promoter       PGK promoter: mouse phosphoglycerate kinase 1 promoter
   8668..9267    +  CDS            PuroR: puromycin N-acetyltransferase; pac from Streptomyces alboniger; confers resistance to puromycin
   9335..9472    +  CDS            nef (fragment): NEF_HV1LA - Experimental evidence at protein level: Swiss-Prot protein existence level 1. Extracellular Nef protein targets CD4(+) T-lymphocytes for apoptosis by interacting with CXCR4 surface receptors. From Human immunodeficiency virus type 1 group M subtype B (isolate Lai) (HIV-1).
   9458..9638    +  LTR            5' LTR (truncated): truncated 5' long terminal repeat (LTR) from HIV-1
   9710..9831    +  polyA_signal   SV40 poly(A) signal: SV40 polyadenylation signal
   9871..10006   +  rep_origin     SV40 ori: SV40 origin of replication
  10027..10045   -  promoter       T7 promoter: promoter for bacteriophage T7 RNA polymerase
  10053..10208   +  CDS            lacZα (fragment): LacZα fragment of β-galactosidase; lacZ fragment
  10213..73      +  rep_origin     f1 ori (across the origin) (sequence partly withheld): f1 bacteriophage origin of replication; arrow indicates direction of (+) strand synthesis
