[The description below was written by a language model from this plasmid's Addgene catalogue record and pLannotate feature annotations shown in this document.]
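Description:
p663-UBC-miniTurbo-V5-TSSK1B_IDG-K is a lentiviral mammalian expression clone built on the pDest663 backbone by multisite Gateway recombination. It is an HIV-1-derived transfer vector. An RSV promoter drives a truncated 5' LTR, followed by the Ψ packaging signal with a gag fragment, the RRE for Rev-dependent export of the genomic RNA, and a cPPT/CTS element. A second truncated LTR and an SV40 polyadenylation signal close the viral unit. In bacteria the plasmid carries a ColE1/pUC-type origin and ampicillin resistance. The catalogue entry lists it as low copy even though the annotated origin is of the high-copy type. An f1 origin, an SV40 origin, lac regulatory remnants and T3/T7 promoters are also present as backbone leftovers.

The payload sits between the cPPT and the 3' LTR, with the assembled modules separated by attB4, attB5, attB1 and attB2 recombination scars. The human ubiquitin C promoter drives an open reading frame in which miniTurbo, an engineered, N-terminally truncated E. coli biotin ligase with fast labelling kinetics, is fused through a V5 epitope to the N terminus of human TSSK1B, a testis-specific serine/threonine kinase. The V5 tag is stated in the catalogue fields but is not separately annotated in the feature table. A WPRE downstream of the fusion enhances transcript expression, and a separate mouse PGK promoter–puromycin N-acetyltransferase cassette allows selection of transduced cells.

The construct was made within a programme on understudied kinases. It is intended for stable expression of the tagged kinase so that neighbouring proteins are biotinylated, captured and identified by mass spectrometry, yielding protein-proximity networks.
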