Addgene plasmid #170616: p663-UBC-miniTurbo-V5-TSSK1B_IDG-K
Purpose: Gateway destination clone of TSSK1B (human) tagged with N-terminal miniTurbo-V5 for generating protein-proximity networks using proximity-dependent biotinylation proteomics
Depositing lab: Ben Major. Depositing organization: Washington University in Saint Louis.
Backbone
  Vector backbone: pDest663
  Backbone manufacturer: PEL
  Backbone size w/o insert (bp): 9019
  Vector type: Mammalian Expression, Lentiviral ; Gateway Destination
  Selectable markers: Puromycin
Growth in bacteria
  Bacterial resistance: Ampicillin, 100 μg/mL
  Growth temperature: 30°C
  Growth strain: NEB Stable
  Copy number: Low Copy
Gene/Insert
  Gene/Insert name: miniTurbo-V5-TSSK1B (alt name: miniTurbo-V5)
  Species: H. sapiens (human)
  Entrez Gene: TSSK1B (a.k.a. FKSG81, SPOGA4, STK22D, TSK1, TSSK1)
  Promoter: Ubiquitin
  Tag / fusion protein: miniTurbo-V5 (N terminal on insert)
  Cloning method: Gateway Cloning
  Sequencing primers: 5′ TGAAGCTCCGGTTTTGAACT; 3′ AATAGACCCGTGAAGCTGATC
Terms and licenses: Academic/Nonprofit Terms; Industry Terms: Not Available to Industry
Depositor comments: These plasmids were generated as part of the Illuminating the Druggable Genome (IDG) program sponsored by the NIH Common Fund. The goal of this program is to identify, gather, and distribute information and resources for proteins that currently are not well-studied yet belong to commonly drug-targeted protein families: protein kinases, non-olfactory G-protein coupled receptors (GPCRs), and ion channels. The IDG program is designed to develop fundamental research tools for understudied proteins, elucidate their function, and disseminate the IDG-related resources and data to the greater scientific community. These lentiviral gateway destination plasmids were generated, as part of the Kinase-Data and Resource Generating Center (DRGC), using the single fragment or multisite gateway cloning technology. They were used for generating proteomics-based protein-interaction and protein-proximity networks that can be accessed through the kinase-DRGC website https://darkkinome.org/. Each plasmid has either an N- or C-terminal fusion protein (Flag/ V5/V5-miniTurbo/V5-TurboID/miniTurbo-V5/TurboID-V5) tagged understudied kinase driven under either a CMV or Ubiquitin (UBC) promoter. All inserts in the pENTR plasmids used to generate the deposited destination plasmids were end-sequenced and insert size validated prior to multi-site gateway cloning. The combined insert size of the single fragment or three fragment destination plasmids were confirmed by restriction digestion (BsrGI, and EcoRV for pDest667; BsrGI, EcoRV, and BstZ17I for pDest663; and BsrGI for pHAGE) and all plasmids were partially sequenced to ensure in-frame ORFs and fusion tags.
How to cite: p663-UBC-miniTurbo-V5-TSSK1B_IDG-K was a gift from Ben Major (Addgene plasmid # 170616 ; http://n2t.net/addgene:170616 ; RRID:Addgene_170616)
